Addgene plasmid #238470: POC1553
Purpose: (Empty Backbone) pMOBC360_VL: Vector Left (VL) of the set (Chloramphenicol R) to be methylated by the M.Osp807II BsaI-associated switch methylase. Used for the assembly using the methylation protection approach
Depositing lab: Christopher A. O'Callaghan. Depositing organization: University of Oxford. Publication: UniClo: scarless hierarchical DNA assembly without sequence constraint. Flores-Fernandez CN, Lin D, Robins K, O'Callaghan CA. Nucleic Acids Res. 2025 Jun 20;53(12):gkaf548. doi: 10.1093/nar/gkaf548. PubMed 40548934.
Backbone
  Vector backbone: pMXBC
  Backbone manufacturer: Self-made
  Backbone size (bp): 7998
  Vector type: Synthetic Biology
Growth in bacteria
  Bacterial resistance: Chloramphenicol, 25 μg/mL
  Growth temperature: 37°C
  Growth strain: DH5alpha
  Copy number: High Copy
Gene/Insert
  Cloning method: Gene Synthesis
Terms and licenses: Academic/Nonprofit Terms; Industry Terms: Not Available to Industry
Depositor comments: The DH10B strain should be used for expression of this plasmid.
How to cite: POC1553 was a gift from Christopher A. O'Callaghan (Addgene plasmid # 238470 ; http://n2t.net/addgene:238470 ; RRID:Addgene_238470)
