[The description below was written by a language model from this plasmid's Addgene catalogue record and pLannotate feature annotations shown in this document.]
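Description:
POC1553, also designated pMOBC360_VL, is an empty-backbone synthetic biology vector of 7,998 bp built on the self-made pMXBC backbone and produced by gene synthesis. It is the "Vector Left" member of a chloramphenicol-resistant vector set used in the UniClo scheme for scarless hierarchical DNA assembly. According to the record, the plasmid is intended to be methylated by M.Osp807II, a switch methylase associated with BsaI. Selected recognition sites are thereby protected from cleavage, and assembly proceeds by a methylation-protection approach. The feature table does not annotate the BsaI sites or the methylase target sequences, so their exact layout cannot be stated from this record.

The annotated sequence combines two replication systems. A high-copy ColE1/pUC-type origin agrees with the catalogue's high-copy designation. The plasmid also carries a full F-plasmid (BAC-type) maintenance module: ori2/oriS, the repE initiator, the incC incompatibility region and the sopA, sopB and sopC partitioning functions, along with resD and yuaZ fragments carried over from F-derived sequence. Selection in E. coli is through the cat gene under its native promoter, which gives chloramphenicol resistance.

The cloning region resembles a pUC arrangement. It has a CAP binding site, lac promoter and lac operator upstream of a pUC18/19-type multiple cloning site and a lacZα fragment, with a lacI fragment and a partial bom region flanking it. This layout would be compatible with blue/white screening, though the record does not say so. No insert is present. The depositor notes that the DH10B strain should be used for expression of the plasmid.
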