Features (pLannotate 1.2.2; 18 found; start..end, strand, type, name):
    237..825     +  rep_origin     ori: high-copy-number ColE1/pMB1/pBR322/pUC origin of replication
   1008..1100    +  CDS            lacI (fragment): lac repressor; lacI; The lac repressor binds to the lac operator to inhibit transcription in E. coli. This inhibition can be relieved by adding lactose or isopropyl-β-D-thiogalactopyranoside (IPTG).
   1113..1134    +  protein_bind   CAP binding site: CAP binding activates transcription in the presence of cAMP. E. coli catabolite activator protein
   1149..1179    +  promoter       lac promoter: promoter for the E. coli lac operon
   1187..1203    +  protein_bind   lac operator: The lac repressor binds to the lac operator to inhibit transcription in E. coli. This inhibition can be relieved by adding lactose or isopropyl-β-D-thiogalactopyranoside (IPTG). lac repressor encoded by lacI
   1240..1296    -  misc_feature   MCS: pUC18/19 multiple cloning site
   1293..1450    +  CDS            lacZα (fragment): LacZα fragment of β-galactosidase; lacZ fragment
   1456..1555    -  misc_feature   bom (fragment): basis of mobility region from pBR322
   1828..1930    +  promoter       cat promoter: promoter of the E. coli cat gene encoding chloramphenicol acetyltransferase
   1931..2587    +  CDS            cat: CAT_ECOLX - Experimental evidence at protein level: Swiss-Prot protein existence level 1. This enzyme is an effector of chloramphenicol resistance in bacteria. From Escherichia coli. This protein is used as a marker in many commonly used cloning vectors, such as pACYC184.
   2594..2938    +  CDS            resD (fragment): REDF_ECOLI - Also known as D. Protein inferred from homology: Swiss-Prot protein existence level 3. Acts as a repressor of transcription and as a site-specific resolvase that cleaves at the RfsF site. From Escherichia coli (strain K12).
   3405..3624    +  rep_origin     ori2: secondary origin of replication for the bacterial F plasmid; also known as oriS
   3715..4467    +  CDS            repE: REPE1_ECOLI - Also known as E, rep. Experimental evidence at protein level: Swiss-Prot protein existence level 1. Replication initiator in the monomeric form, and autogenous repressor in the dimeric form. From Escherichia coli (strain K12).
   4473..4723    +  misc_feature   incC: incC; incompatibility region of the bacterial F plasmid
   5049..6224    +  CDS            sopA: partitioning protein for the bacterial F plasmid; sopA
   6224..7192    +  CDS            sopB: SOPB_ECOLI - Also known as B. Experimental evidence at protein level: Swiss-Prot protein existence level 1. Control of plasmid partitioning; required to recognize the cis-acting. Binds specifically with the DNA segment containing the sopC region. SopB is trans-acting. From Escherichia coli (strain K12).
   7268..7741    +  misc_feature   sopC: sopC; centromere-like partitioning region of the bacterial F plasmid
   7841..1       +  CDS            yuaZ (fragment) (across the origin): YUAZ_ECO57 - Protein predicted: Swiss-Prot protein existence level 4. From Escherichia coli O157:H7.
>Addgene plasmid #238470 | POC1553 | addgene full sequence | sequence record 480220 | Addgene NGS Result
CACTCTGTGGTGCAGTACCTCTCACGACTTGGTCTCACTCCTGAGACCGGCCTAGCAGGTGTGAGTTTGT
CAGACCAAGTTTACTCATATATACTTTAGATTGATTTAAAACTTCATTTTTAATTTAAAAGGATCTAGGT
GAAGATCCTTTTTGATAATCTCATGACCAAAATCCCTTAACGTGAGTTTTCGTTCCACTGAGCGTCAGAC
CCCGTAGAAAAGATCAAAGGATCTTCTTGAGATCCTTTTTTTCTGCGCGTAATCTGCTGCTTGCAAACAA
AAAAACCACCGCTACCAGCGGTGGTTTGTTTGCCGGATCAAGAGCTACCAACTCTTTTTCCGAAGGTAAC
TGGCTTCAGCAGAGCGCAGATACCAAATACTGTCCTTCTAGTGTAGCCGTAGTTAGGCCACCACTTCAAG
AACTCTGTAGCACCGCCTACATACCTCGCTCTGCTAATCCTGTTACCAGTGGCTGCTGCCAGTGGCGATA
AGTCGTGTCTTACCGGGTTGGACTCAAGACGATAGTTACCGGATAAGGCGCAGCGGTCGGGCTGAACGGG
GGGTTCGTGCACACAGCCCAGCTTGGAGCGAACGACCTACACCGAACTGAGATACCTACAGCGTGAGCTA
TGAGAAAGCGCCACGCTTCCCGAAGGGAGAAAGGCGGACAGGTATCCGGTAAGCGGCAGGGTCGGAACAG
GAGAGCGCACGAGGGAGCTTCCAGGGGGAAACGCCTGGTATCTTTATAGTCCTGTCGGGTTTCGCCACCT
CTGACTTGAGCGTCGATTTTTGTGATGCTCGTCAGGGGGGCGGAGCCTATGGAAAAACGCCAGCAACGCG
GCCTTTTTACGGTTCCTGGCCTTTTGCTGGCCTTTTGCTCACATGTTCTTTCCTGCGTTATCCCCTGATT
CTGTGGATAACCGTATTACCGCCTTTGAGTGAGCTGATACCGCTCGCCGCAGCCGAACGACCGAGCGCAG
CGAGTCAGTGAGCGAGGAAGCGGATGAGCGCCCAATACGCAAACCGCCTCTCCCCGCGCGTTGGCCGATT
CATTAATGCAGCTGGCACGACAGGTTTCCCGACTGGAAAGCGGGCAGTGAGCGCAACGCAATTAATGTGA
GTTAGCTCACTCATTAGGCACCCCAGGCTTTACACTTTATGCTTCCGGCTCGTATGTTGTGTGGAATTGT
GAGCGGATAACAATTTCACACAGGAAACAGCTATGACCATGATTACGCCAAGCTTGCATGCCTGCAGGTC
GACTCTAGAGGATCCCCGGGTACCGAGCTCGAATTCACTGGCCGTCGTTTTACAACGTCGTGACTGGGAA
AACCCTGGCGTTACCCAACTTAATCGCCTTGCAGCACATCCCCCTTTCGCCAGCTGGCGTAATAGCGAAG
AGGCCCGCACCGATCGCCCTTCCCAACAGTTGCGCAGCCTGAATGGCGAATGGCGCCTGATGCGGTATTT
TCTCCTTACGCATCTGTGCGGTATTTCACACCGCATATGGTGCACTCTCAGTACAATCTGCTCTGATGCC
GCATAGTTAAGCCAGCCCCGACACCCGCCAACACCCGCTGACGCGCCCTGACGGGCTTGTCTGCTCCCGG
CATCCGCTTACAGACAAGCTGTGACAAGTACCACCTGGAACGCCAAAGGTCTCAAGACCAAGTCGTGAGA
GGTACTGCACCACGAAGTGTGCGGCCGCCTTCAGCGGCCGCACGAATAAATACCTGTGACGGAAGATCAC
TTCGCAGAATAAATAAATCCTGGTGTCCCTGTTGATACCGGGAAGCCCTGGGCCAACTTTTGGCGAAAAT
GAGACGTTGATCGGCACGTAAGAGGTTCCAACTTTCACCATAATGAAATAAGATCACTACCGGGCGTATT
TTTTGAGTTATCGAGATTTTCAGGAGCTAAGGAAGCTAAAATGGAGAAAAAAATCACTGGATATACCACC
GTTGATATATCCCAATGGCATCGTAAAGAACATTTTGAGGCATTTCAGTCAGTTGCTCAATGTACCTATA
ACCAGACCGTTCAGCTGGATATTACGGCCTTTTTAAAGACCGTAAAGAAAAATAAGCACAAGTTTTATCC
GGCCTTTATTCACATTCTTGCCCGCCTGATGAATGCTCATCCGGAGTTCCGTATGGCAATGAAAGACGGT
GAGCTGGTGATATGGGATAGTGTTCACCCTTGTTACACCGTTTTCCATGAGCAAACTGAAACGTTTTCAT
CGCTCTGGAGTGAATACCACGACGATTTCCGGCAGTTTCTACACATATATTCGCAAGATGTGGCGTGTTA
CGGTGAAAACCTGGCCTATTTCCCTAAAGGGTTTATTGAGAATATGTTTTTCGTCTCAGCCAATCCCTGG
GTGAGTTTCACCAGTTTTGATTTAAACGTGGCCAATATGGACAACTTCTTCGCCCCCGTTTTCACCATGG
GCAAATATTATACGCAAGGCGACAAGGTGCTGATGCCGCTGGCGATTCAGGTTCATCATGCCGTTTGTGA
TGGCTTCCATGTCGGCAGAATGCTTAATGAATTACAACAGTACTGCGATGAGTGGCAGGGCGGGGCGTAA
GAGCTGGAGCGGCGTAACCGTCGCACAGGAAGGACAGAGAAAGCGCGGATCTGGGAAGTGACGGACAGAA
CGGTCAGGACCTGGATTGGGGAGGCGGTTGCCGCCGCTGCTGCTGACGGTGTGACGTTCTCTGTTCCGGT
CACACCACATACGTTCCGCCATTCCTATGCGATGCACATGCTGTATGCCGGTATACCGCTGAAAGTTCTG
CAAAGCCTGATGGGACATAAGTCCATCAGTTCAACGGAAGTCTACACGAAGGTTTTTGCGCTGGATGTGG
CTGCCCGGCTCCGGGTGCAGTTTGCGATGCCGGAGTCTGATGCGGTTGCGATGCTGAAACAATTATCCTG
AGAATAAATGCCTTGGCCTTTATATGGAAATGTGGAACTGAGTGGATATGCTGTTTTTGTCTGTTAAACA
GAGAAGCTGGCTGTTATCCACTGAGAAGCGAACGAAACAGTCGGGAAAATCTCCCATTATCGTAGAGATC
CGCATTATTAATCTCAGGAGCCTGTGTAGCGTTTATAGGAAGTAGTGTTCTGTCATGATGCCTGCAAGCG
GTAACGAAAACGATTTGAATATGCCTTCAGGAACAATAGAAATCTTCGTGCGGTGTTACGTTGAAGTGGA
GCGGATTATGTCAGCAATGGACAGAACAACCTAATGAACACAGAACCATGATGTGGTCTGTCCTTTTACA
GCCAGTAGTGCTCGCCGCAGTCGAGCGACAGGGCGAAGCCCTCGAGTGAGCGAGGAAGCACCAGGGAACA
GCACTTATATATTCTGCTTACACACGATGCCTGAAAAAACTTCCCTTGGGGTTATCCACTTATCCACGGG
GATATTTTTATAATTATTTTTTTTATAGTTTTTAGATCTTCTTTTTTAGAGCGCCTTGTAGGCCTTTATC
CATGCTGGTTCTAGAGAAGGTGTTGTGACAAATTGCCCTTTCAGTGTGACAAATCACCCTCAAATGACAG
TCCTGTCTGTGACAAATTGCCCTTAACCCTGTGACAAATTGCCCTCAGAAGAAGCTGTTTTTTCACAAAG
TTATCCCTGCTTATTGACTCTTTTTTATTTAGTGTGACAATCTAAAAACTTGTCACACTTCACATGGATC
TGTCATGGCGGAAACAGCGGTTATCAATCACAAGAAACGTAAAAATAGCCCGCGAATCGTCCAGTCAAAC
GACCTCACTGAGGCGGCATATAGTCTCTCCCGGGATCAAAAACGTATGCTGTATCTGTTCGTTGACCAGA
TCAGAAAATCTGATGGCACCCTACAGGAACATGACGGTATCTGCGAGATCCATGTTGCTAAATATGCTGA
AATATTCGGATTGACCTCTGCGGAAGCCAGTAAGGATATACGGCAGGCATTGAAGAGTTTCGCGGGGAAG
GAAGTGGTTTTTTATCGCCCTGAAGAGGATGCCGGCGATGAAAAAGGCTATGAATCTTTTCCTTGGTTTA
TCAAACGTGCGCACAGTCCATCCAGAGGGCTTTACAGTGTACATATCAACCCATATCTCATTCCCTTCTT
TATCGGGTTACAGAACCGGTTTACGCAGTTTCGGCTTAGTGAAACAAAAGAAATCACCAATCCGTATGCC
ATGCGTTTATACGAATCCCTGTGTCAGTATCGTAAGCCGGATGGCTCAGGCATCGTGTCTCTGAAAATCG
ACTGGATCATAGAGCGTTACCAGCTGCCTCAAAGTTACCAGCGTATGCCTGACTTCCGCCGCCGCTTCCT
GCAGGTCTGTGTTAATGAGATCAACAGCAGAACTCCAATGCGCCTCTCATACATTGAGAAAAAGAAAGGC
CGCCAGACGACTCATATCGTATTTTCCTTCCGCGATATCACTTCCATGACGACAGGATAGTCTGAGGGTT
ATCTGTCACAGATTTGAGGGTGGTTCGTCACATTTGTTCTGACCTACTGAGGGTAATTTGTCACAGTTTT
GCTGTTTCCTTCAGCCTGCATGGATTTTCTCATACTTTTTGAACTGTAATTTTTAAGGAAGCCAAATTTG
AGGGCAGTTTGTCACAGTTGATTTCCTTCTCTTTCCCTTCGTCATGTGACCTGATATCGGGGGTTAGTTC
GTCATCATTGATGAGGGTTGATTATCACAGTTTATTACTCTGAATTGGCTATCCGCGTGTGTACCTCTAC
CTGGAGTTTTTCCCACGGTGGATATTTCTTCTTGCGCTGAGCGTAAGAGCTATCTGACAGAACAGTTCTT
CTTTGCTTCCTCGCCAGTTCGCTCGCTATGCTCGGTTACACGGCTGCGGCGAGCGCTAGTGATAATAAGT
GACTGAGGTATGTGGTGTTCTTATCTCCTTTTGTAGTGTTGCTCTTATTTTAAACAACTTTGCGGTTTTT
TGATGACTTTGCGATTTTGTTGTTGCTTTGCAGTAAATTGCAAGATTTAATAAAAAAACGCAAAGCAATG
ATTAAAGGATGTTCAGAATGAAACTCATGGAAACACTTAACCAGTGCATAAACGCTGGTCATGAAATGAC
GAAGGCTATCGCCATTGCACAGTTTAATGATGACAGCCCGGAAGCGAGGAAAATAACCCGGCGCTGGAGA
ATAGGTGAAGCAGCGGATTTAGTTGGGGTTTCTTCTCAGGCTATCAGAGATGCCGAGAAAGCAGGGCGAC
TACCGCACCCGGATATGGAAATTCGAGGACGGGTTGAGCAACGTGTTGGTTATACAATTGAACAAATTAA
TCATATGCGTGATGTGTTTGGTACGCGATTGCGACGTGCTGAGGACGTATTTCCACCGGTGATCGGGGTT
GCTGCCCATAAAGGTGGCGTTTACAAAACCTCAGTTTCTGTTCATCTTGCTCAGGATCTGGCTCTGAAGG
GGCTACGTGTTTTGCTCGTGGAAGGTAACGACCCCCAGGGAACAGCCTCAATGTATCACGGATGGGTACC
AGATCTTCATATTCATGCAGAAGATACTCTCCTGCCTTTCTATCTTGGGGAAAAGGACGATGTCACTTAT
GCAATAAAGCCCACTTGCTGGCCGGGGCTTGACATTATTCCTTCCTGTCTGGCTCTGCACCGTATTGAAA
CTGAGTTAATGGGCAAATTTGATGAAGGTAAACTGCCCACCGATCCACACCTGATGCTCCGACTGGCCAT
TGAAACTGTTGCTCATGACTATGATGTCATAGTTATTGACAGCGCGCCTAACCTGGGTATCGGCACGATT
AATGTCGTATGTGCTGCTGATGTGCTGATTGTTCCCACGCCTGCTGAGTTGTTTGACTACACCTCCGCAC
TGCAGTTTTTCGATATGCTTCGTGATCTGCTCAAGAACGTTGATCTTAAAGGGTTCGAGCCTGATGTACG
TATTTTGCTTACCAAATACAGCAATAGTAATGGCTCTCAGTCCCCGTGGATGGAGGAGCAAATTCGGGAT
GCCTGGGGAAGCATGGTTCTAAAAAATGTTGTACGTGAAACGGATGAAGTTGGTAAAGGTCAGATCCGGA
TGAGAACTGTTTTTGAACAGGCCATTGATCAACGCAGTTCAACTGGTGCCTGGAGAAATGCTCTTTCTAT
TTGGGAACCTGTCTGCAATGAAATTTTCGATCGTCTGATTAAACCACGCTGGGAGATTAGATAATGAAGC
GTGCGCCTGTTATTCCAAAACATACGCTCAATACTCAACCGGTTGAAGATACTTCGTTATCGACACCAGC
TGCCCCGATGGTGGATTCGTTAATTGCGCGCGTAGGAGTAATGGCTCGCGGTAATGCCATTACTTTGCCT
GTATGTGGTCGGGATGTGAAGTTTACTCTTGAAGTGCTCCGGGGTGATAGTGTTGAGAAAACCTCTCGGG
TATGGTCAGGTAATGAACGTGACCAGGAGCTGCTTACTGAGGACGCACTGGATGATCTCATCCCTTCTTT
TCTACTGACTGGTCAACAGACACCGGCGTTCGGTCGAAGAGTATCTGGTGTCATAGAAATTGCCGATGGG
AGTCGCCGTCGTAAAGCTGCTGCACTTACCGAAAGTGATTATCGTGTTCTGGTTGGCGAGCTGGATGATG
AGCAGATGGCTGCATTATCCAGATTGGGTAACGATTATCGCCCAACAAGTGCTTATGAACGTGGTCAGCG
TTATGCAAGCCGATTGCAGAATGAATTTGCTGGAAATATTTCTGCGCTGGCTGATGCGGAAAATATTTCA
CGTAAGATTATTACCCGCTGTATCAACACCGCCAAATTGCCTAAATCAGTTGTTGCTCTTTTTTCTCACC
CCGGTGAACTATCTGCCCGGTCAGGTGATGCACTTCAAAAAGCCTTTACAGATAAAGAGGAATTACTTAA
GCAGCAGGCATCTAACCTTCATGAGCAGAAAAAAGCTGGGGTGATATTTGAAGCTGAAGAAGTTATCACT
CTTTTAACTTCTGTGCTTAAAACGTCATCTGCATCAAGAACTAGTTTAAGCTCACGACATCAGTTTGCTC
CTGGAGCGACAGTATTGTATAAGGGCGATAAAATGGTGCTTAACCTGGACAGGTCACGTGTTCCAACTGA
GTGTATAGAGAAAATTGAGGCCATTCTTAAGGAACTTGAAAAGCCAGCACCCTGATGCGACCACGTTTTA
GTCTACGTTTATCTGTCTTTACTTAATGTCCTTTGTTACAGGCCAGAAAGCATAACTGGCCTGAATATTC
TCTCTGGGCCCACTGTTCCACTTGTATCGTCGGTCTGATAATCAGACTGGGACCACGGTCCCACTCGTAT
CGTCGGTCTGATTATTAGTCTGGGACCACGGTCCCACTCGTATCGTCGGTCTGATTATTAGTCTGGGACC
ACGGTCCCACTCGTATCGTCGGTCTGATAATCAGACTGGGACCACGGTCCCACTCGTATCGTCGGTCTGA
TTATTAGTCTGGGACCATGGTCCCACTCGTATCGTCGGTCTGATTATTAGTCTGGGACCACGGTCCCACT
CGTATCGTCGGTCTGATTATTAGTCTGGAACCACGGTCCCACTCGTATCGTCGGTCTGATTATTAGTCTG
GGACCACGGTCCCACTCGTATCGTCGGTCTGATTATTAGTCTGGGACCACGATCCCACTCGTGTTGTCGG
TCTGATTATCGGTCTGGGACCACGGTCCCACTTGTATTGTCGATCAGACTATCAGCGTGAGACTACGATT
CCATCAATGCCTGTCAAGGGCAAGTATTGACATGTCGTCGTAACCTGTAGAACGGAGTAACCTCGGTGTG
CGGTTGTATGCCTGCTGTGGATTGCTGCTGTGTCCTGCTTATCCACAACATTTTGCGCACGGTTATGTGG
ACAAAATACCTGGTTACCCAGGCCGTGCCGGCACGTTAACCGGGCTGCATCCGATGCAAGTGTGTCGCTG
TCGACGCAAGCGGCCGCA
